>Addgene plasmid #25481 | FLJ20628 | depositor partial sequence | sequence record 11885 | Author sequence
TCAACTTCCAGAGAGAGACCCTTTCAGGCTGGGGAGCTGATTTTAGCTGAGACTGGGGAGGGAGAAACAA
AATTTAAGAAATTATTTAGGTTGAACAACTTCGGACTCTTAAATAGTAACTGGGGGGCAGTCCCGTTCGG
CAAGATCGTGGGGAAGTTCCCCGGCCAGATACTGAGGAGTTCCTTCGGTAAGCAGTACATGCTGAGGAGG
CCAGCCTTGGAAGACTATGTAGTATTGATGAAAAGAGGGACTGCCATAACATTCCCAAAGGATATTAATA
TGATTCTCTCAATGATGGATATCAACCCAGGTGATACTGTTTTGGAAGCTGGCTCAGGCTCTGGTGGAAT
GAGCTTATTTTTATCCAAAGCAGTTGGATCACAAGGACGAGTCATAAGTTTTGAGGTACGAAAAGACCAC
CATGATCTGGCTAAGAAGAATTACAAACACTGGCGTGATTCATGGAAATTAAGTCATGTAGAAGAGTGGC
CAGACAATGTGGATTTTATTCATAAGGACATTTCAGGAGCAACCGAAGACATAAAATCTTTAACATTTGA
CGCAGTAGCTTTGGATATGTTAAATCCTCATGTTACTTTGCCTGTTTTTTACCCACATCTTAAGCATGGT
GGTGTATGTGCTGTATATGTAGTAAACATCACACAGGTTATTGAACTTTTAGATGGAATTCGCACCTGTG
AACTTGCTCTTTCATGTGAAAAGATAAGCGAGGTCATTGTCAGAGATTGGTTGGTTTGCCTTGCAAAACA
GAAAAATGGAATTTTAGCTCAAAAAGTAGAATCTAAAATCAACACAGATGTACAACTAGATTCTCAAGAG
AAAATTGGAGTTAAAGGTGAGCTGTTTCAAGAGGATGACCATGAAGAATCGCATTCTGATTTTCCATATG
GATCATTTCCCTATGTTGCTAGACCAGTACACTGGCAACCTGGTCATACAGCTTTTCTTGTCAAGTTGAG
GAAGGTCAAACCACAACTTAAC
