>Addgene plasmid #25481 | FLJ20628 | addgene partial sequence | sequence record 31461 | 25481 with T7
ATATTTTGTTTACTTTAAGAAGGAGATATACCATGGGCAGCAGCCATCATCATCATCATCACAGCAGCGG
CCTGGTTCCGCGTGGTAGTTCAACTTCCAGAGAGAGACCCTTTCAGGCTGGGGAGCTGATTTTAGCTGAG
ACTGGGGAGGGAGAAACAAAATTTAAGAAATTATTTAGGTTGAACAACTTCGGACTCTTAAATAGTAACT
GGGGGGCAGTCCCGTTCGGCAAGATCGTGGGGAAGTTCCCCGGCCAGATACTGAGGAGTTCCTTCGGTAA
GCAGTACATGCTGAGGAGGCCAGCCTTGGAAGACTATGTAGTATTGATGAAAAGAGGGACTGCCATAACA
TTCCCAAAGGATATTAATATGATTCTCTCAATGATGGATATCAACCCAGGTGATACTGTTTTGGAAGCTG
GCTCAGGCTCTGGTGGAATGAGCTTATTTTTATCCAAAGCAGTTGGATCACAAGGACGAGTCATAAGTTT
TGAGGTACGAAAAGACCACCATGATCTGGCTAAGAAGAATTACAAACACTGGCGTGATTCATGGAAATTA
AGTCATGTAGAAGAGTGGCCAGACAATGTGGATTTTATTCATAAGGACATTTCAGGAGCAACCGAAGACA
TAAAATCTTTAACATTTGACGCAGTAGCTTTGGATATGTTAAATCCTCATGTTACTTTGCCTGTTTTTTA
CCCACATCTTAAGCATGGTGGTGTATGTGCTGTATATGTAGTAAACATCACACAGGTTATTGAACTTTTA
GATGGAATTCGCACCTGTGAACTTGCTCTTTCATGTGAAAAGATAAGCGAGGTCATTGTCAGAGATTGGT
TGGTTTGCCTTGCAAAACAGAAAAATGGAATTTTAGCTCAAAAGTAGAATCTAAAATC
