[The description below was written by a language model from this plasmid's Addgene catalogue record.]
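Description:
FLJ20628 is a bacterial expression plasmid built on pET28a-LIC, a ligation-independent-cloning derivative of pET28a from a structural genomics consortium, with a listed backbone size of 7328 bp without insert. It is recorded as a low-copy plasmid selected with kanamycin and is propagated in a standard E. coli cloning strain. No feature table accompanies the record, so the promoter, terminator and origin are not explicitly annotated. However, the listed sequencing primers (T7 and T7-term) flank the insert, which fits the usual pET arrangement: the coding sequence sits between a T7 promoter and T7 terminator and is transcribed by T7 RNA polymerase in a suitable expression host.

The insert is a 1002 bp human sequence from FLJ20628, now assigned to the gene TRMT61B and described as a putative tRNA (1-methyladenosine) methyltransferase. It carries an N-terminal His tag, which allows purification of the recombinant protein by immobilised metal affinity chromatography. The record warns that the insert may not be the full open reading frame. This is common for structural biology constructs, where boundaries are often trimmed to a well-behaved domain that expresses solubly and crystallises. The exact residue boundaries are not given.

The stated purpose is bacterial expression for structure determination, and the depositor comments link the construct to a deposited Protein Data Bank structure of this protein. It is therefore suited to producing His-tagged TRMT61B fragment for crystallography, biophysical characterisation or in vitro biochemical work. The catalogue lists restriction enzyme cloning as the method despite the LIC-type backbone, and the record does not resolve this point.
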