Addgene plasmid #25481: FLJ20628
Purpose: Bacterial expression for structure determination; may not be full ORF
Depositing lab: Cheryl Arrowsmith. Depositing organization: University of Toronto.
Backbone
  Vector backbone: pET28a-LIC
  Backbone manufacturer: SGC
  Backbone size w/o insert (bp): 7328
  Vector type: Bacterial Expression
Growth in bacteria
  Bacterial resistance: Kanamycin, 50 μg/mL
  Growth temperature: 37°C
  Growth strain: DH5alpha
  Copy number: Low Copy
Gene/Insert
  Gene/Insert name: FLJ20628 (alt names: PDB: 2B25; putative tRNA(1-methyladenosine) methyltransferase; FLJ20628)
  Species: H. sapiens (human)
  Insert size (bp): 1002
  Entrez Gene: TRMT61B (a.k.a. FLJ20628, DKFZp564I2178)
  Tag / fusion protein: His (N terminal on insert)
  Cloning method: Restriction Enzyme
  Sequencing primers: 5′ T7; 3′ T7-term
Terms and licenses: Academic/Nonprofit Terms; Industry Terms: Not Available to Industry
Depositor comments: PDB: 2B25 http://www.thesgc.org/structures/2B25/
How to cite: FLJ20628 was a gift from Cheryl Arrowsmith (Addgene plasmid # 25481 ; http://n2t.net/addgene:25481 ; RRID:Addgene_25481)
